Addgene plasmid #79631: pLV_Zika_PrM_Flag
Purpose: Third generation Self-inactivating lentivector expressing PrM from Zika virus
Depositing lab: Vaithi Arumugaswami. Depositing organization: Cedars-Sinai Medical Center.
Backbone
  Vector backbone: pLV
  Vector type: Mammalian Expression, Lentiviral
  Selectable markers: Puromycin
Growth in bacteria
  Bacterial resistance: Ampicillin, 100 μg/mL
  Growth temperature: 37°C
  Growth strain: NEB Stable
  Copy number: Unknown
Gene/Insert
  Gene/Insert name: PrM
  Species: Zika virus, Asian genotype, PRVABC59 strain
  Promoter: EF1
  Tag / fusion protein: Flag (C terminal on backbone)
  Cloning method: Restriction Enzyme; 5′ cloning site AgeI (not destroyed); 3′ cloning site XhoI (not destroyed)
  Sequencing primers: 5′ unknown; 3′ pCDH-rev
Terms and licenses: Academic/Nonprofit Terms; Industry Terms: Not Available to Industry
How to cite: pLV_Zika_PrM_Flag was a gift from Vaithi Arumugaswami (Addgene plasmid # 79631 ; http://n2t.net/addgene:79631 ; RRID:Addgene_79631)
