[The description below was written by a language model from this plasmid's Addgene catalogue record and pLannotate feature annotations shown in this document.]
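Description:
pLV_Zika_PrM_Flag is a third-generation, self-inactivating HIV-1-based lentiviral vector for expressing the precursor membrane (PrM) protein of Zika virus (Asian genotype, strain PRVABC59) in mammalian cells. It is propagated in E. coli through a high-copy ColE1/pUC-type origin with ampicillin resistance, and an f1 origin is also present. The viral genome is transcribed from a CMV enhancer/promoter fused to a truncated 5' LTR, the chimeric arrangement that makes packaging Tat-independent. It is followed by the Ψ packaging signal with a gag fragment, the Rev response element for nuclear export of the unspliced RNA, and the cPPT/CTS, which aids nuclear import in transduced cells. A truncated 3' LTR and a bGH polyadenylation signal close the transfer cassette.

The internal expression unit uses an EF-1α core promoter joined to an HTLV-1 LTR segment, a composite often used for strong constitutive expression. The roughly 500 bp insert, cloned between AgeI and XhoI, is annotated only as a fragment of the Zika polyprotein. The automated annotation's descriptive text concerns NS5, but this is generic polyprotein text, and the catalogue identifies the insert as PrM. The insert is followed by a C-terminal FLAG epitope from the backbone for detection or immunoprecipitation. An EMCV IRES then drives puromycin N-acetyltransferase from the same transcript, so puromycin selection enriches for cells expressing the viral protein, and a WPRE enhances transcript stability and expression. Outside the LTRs, the backbone carries an SV40/EM7-driven bleomycin/Zeocin resistance cassette, which would not be transferred by the virus. The construct is suited to transient or stable PrM expression for studying the function of individual Zika proteins.
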