Features (pLannotate 1.2.2; 33 found; start..end, strand, type, name):
    131..330     +  promoter       CMV promoter: human cytomegalovirus (CMV) immediate early promoter
    348..528     +  LTR            5' LTR (truncated): truncated 5' long terminal repeat (LTR) from HIV-1
    575..700     +  misc_feature   HIV-1 Ψ: packaging signal of human immunodeficiency virus type 1
    684..1047    +  CDS            HIV-1 gag (fragment): gag protein from human immunodeficiency virus 1; gag
   1193..1426    +  misc_feature   RRE: The Rev response element (RRE) of HIV-1 allows for Rev-dependent mRNA export from the nucleus to the cytoplasm.
   1803..1903    +  CDS            Rev (fragment): human immunodeficiency virus 1 (HIV-1) Rev protein; rev; enhances nuclear export of unspliced and incompletely spliced viral mRNAs
   1953..2070    +  misc_feature   cPPT/CTS: central polypurine tract and central termination sequence of HIV-1
   2148..2359    +  promoter       EF-1α core promoter: core promoter for human elongation factor EF-1α
   2372..2640    +  LTR            5' LTR (truncated): truncated 5' long terminal repeat (LTR) from human T-cell leukemia virus (HTLV) type 1
   2676..3179    +  CDS            POLG_ZIKVF (fragment): Experimental evidence at protein level: Swiss-Prot protein existence level 1. [RNA-directed RNA polymerase NS5]: Replicates the viral (+) and (-) RNA genome, and performs the capping of genomes in the cytoplasm (PubMed:30951555). Methylates viral RNA cap at guanine N-7 and ribose 2'-O positions. Once sufficient NS5 is expressed, binds to the cap-proximal structure and inhibits further translation of the viral genome (By similarity). Besides its role in RNA genome replication, also prevents the establishment of a cellular antiviral state by blocking the interferon-alpha/beta (IFN-alpha/beta) si
   3195..3215    +  CDS            FLAG (fragment): FLAG® epitope tag, followed by an enterokinase cleavage site
   3264..3836    +  misc_feature   IRES: internal ribosome entry site (IRES) of the encephalomyocarditis virus (EMCV)
   3845..4441    +  CDS            PuroR: puromycin N-acetyltransferase; pac from Streptomyces alboniger; confers resistance to puromycin
   4457..5045    +  misc_feature   WPRE: woodchuck hepatitis virus posttranscriptional regulatory element
   5062..5565    +  CDS            nef (fragment): NEF_HV1LA - Experimental evidence at protein level: Swiss-Prot protein existence level 1. Extracellular Nef protein targets CD4(+) T-lymphocytes for apoptosis by interacting with CXCR4 surface receptors. From Human immunodeficiency virus type 1 group M subtype B (isolate Lai) (HIV-1).
   5572..5752    +  LTR            5' LTR (truncated): truncated 5' long terminal repeat (LTR) from HIV-1
   5784..6008    +  polyA_signal   bGH poly(A) signal: bovine growth hormone polyadenylation signal
   6012..6033    +  promoter       SV40 promoter (fragment): SV40 enhancer and early promoter
   6054..6482    +  rep_origin     f1 ori (sequence partly withheld): f1 bacteriophage origin of replication; arrow indicates direction of (+) strand synthesis
   6496..6825    +  promoter       SV40 promoter: SV40 enhancer and early promoter
   6873..6920    +  promoter       EM7 promoter: synthetic bacterial promoter&nbsp
   6939..7313    +  CDS            BleoR: antibiotic-binding protein; Sh ble from Streptoalloteichus hindustanus; confers resistance to bleomycin, phleomycin, and Zeocin™
   7323..7448    +  CDS            ble (fragment): BLE_KLEPN - Experimental evidence at protein level: Swiss-Prot protein existence level 1. Binding protein with a strong affinity to the bleomycin family of antibiotics. Binds to CL990; an antimitotic-antibiotic compound. From Klebsiella pneumoniae.
   7443..7564    +  polyA_signal   SV40 poly(A) signal: SV40 polyadenylation signal
   7637..7653    -  protein_bind   lac operator: The lac repressor binds to the lac operator to inhibit transcription in E. coli. This inhibition can be relieved by adding lactose or isopropyl-β-D-thiogalactopyranoside (IPTG). lac repressor encoded by lacI
   7661..7691    -  promoter       lac promoter: promoter for the E. coli lac operon
   7706..7727    -  protein_bind   CAP binding site: CAP binding activates transcription in the presence of cAMP. E. coli catabolite activator protein
   7740..7832    -  CDS            lacI (fragment): lac repressor; lacI; The lac repressor binds to the lac operator to inhibit transcription in E. coli. This inhibition can be relieved by adding lactose or isopropyl-β-D-thiogalactopyranoside (IPTG).
   8015..8603    -  rep_origin     ori: high-copy-number ColE1/pMB1/pBR322/pUC origin of replication
   8774..9634    -  CDS            AmpR: β-lactamase; bla; confers resistance to ampicillin, carbenicillin, and related antibiotics
   9635..9739    -  promoter       AmpR promoter: bla
   9798..9850    -  misc_feature   bom (fragment): basis of mobility region from pBR322
  10005..130     +  enhancer       CMV enhancer (across the origin): human cytomegalovirus immediate early enhancer
>Addgene plasmid #79631 | pLV_Zika_PrM_Flag | depositor full sequence | sequence record 148799 | Full Sequence
TATGCCAAGTACGCCCCCTATTGACGTCAATGACGGTAAATGGCCCGCCTGGCATTATGCCCAGTACATG
ACCTTATGGGACTTTCCTACTTGGCAGTACATCTACGTATTAGTCATCGCTATTACCATGGTGATGCGGT
TTTGGCAGTACATCAATGGGCGTGGATAGCGGTTTGACTCACGGGGATTTCCAAGTCTCCACCCCATTGA
CGTCAATGGGAGTTTGTTTTGGCACCAAAATCAACGGGACTTTCCAAAATGTCGTAACAACTCCGCCCCA
TTGACGCAAATGGGCGGTAGGCGTGTACGGTGGGAGGTCTATATAAGCAGCGCGTTTTGCCTGTACTGGG
TCTCTCTGGTTAGACCAGATCTGAGCCTGGGAGCTCTCTGGCTAACTAGGGAACCCACTGCTTAAGCCTC
AATAAAGCTTGCCTTGAGTGCTTCAAGTAGTGTGTGCCCGTCTGTTGTGTGACTCTGGTAACTAGAGATC
CCTCAGACCCTTTTAGTCAGTGTGGAAAATCTCTAGCAGTGGCGCCCGAACAGGGACTTGAAAGCGAAAG
GGAAACCAGAGGAGCTCTCTCGACGCAGGACTCGGCTTGCTGAAGCGCGCACGGCAAGAGGCGAGGGGCG
GCGACTGGTGAGTACGCCAAAAATTTTGACTAGCGGAGGCTAGAAGGAGAGAGATGGGTGCGAGAGCGTC
AGTATTAAGCGGGGGAGAATTAGATCGCGATGGGAAAAAATTCGGTTAAGGCCAGGGGGAAAGAAAAAAT
ATAAATTAAAACATATAGTATGGGCAAGCAGGGAGCTAGAACGATTCGCAGTTAATCCTGGCCTGTTAGA
AACATCAGAAGGCTGTAGACAAATACTGGGACAGCTACAACCATCCCTTCAGACAGGATCAGAAGAACTT
AGATCATTATATAATACAGTAGCAACCCTCTATTGTGTGCATCAAAGGATAGAGATAAAAGACACCAAGG
AAGCTTTAGACAAGATAGAGGAAGAGCAAAACAAAAGTAAGACCACCGCACAGCAAGCGGCCGCTGATCT
TCAGACCTGGAGGAGGAGATATGAGGGACAATTGGAGAAGTGAATTATATAAATATAAAGTAGTAAAAAT
TGAACCATTAGGAGTAGCACCCACCAAGGCAAAGAGAAGAGTGGTGCAGAGAGAAAAAAGAGCAGTGGGA
ATAGGAGCTTTGTTCCTTGGGTTCTTGGGAGCAGCAGGAAGCACTATGGGCGCAGCGTCAATGACGCTGA
CGGTACAGGCCAGACAATTATTGTCTGGTATAGTGCAGCAGCAGAACAATTTGCTGAGGGCTATTGAGGC
GCAACAGCATCTGTTGCAACTCACAGTCTGGGGCATCAAGCAGCTCCAGGCAAGAATCCTGGCTGTGGAA
AGATACCTAAAGGATCAACAGCTCCTGGGGATTTGGGGTTGCTCTGGAAAACTCATTTGCACCACTGCTG
TGCCTTGGAATGCTAGTTGGAGTAATAAATCTCTGGAACAGATTTGGAATCACACGACCTGGATGGAGTG
GGACAGAGAAATTAACAATTACACAAGCTTAATACACTCCTTAATTGAAGAATCGCAAAACCAGCAAGAA
AAGAATGAACAAGAATTATTGGAATTAGATAAATGGGCAAGTTTGTGGAATTGGTTTAACATAACAAATT
GGCTGTGGTATATAAAATTATTCATAATGATAGTAGGAGGCTTGGTAGGTTTAAGAATAGTTTTTGCTGT
ACTTTCTATAGTGAATAGAGTTAGGCAGGGATATTCACCATTATCGTTTCAGACCCACCTCCCAACCCCG
AGGGGACCCGACAGGCCCGAAGGAATAGAAGAAGAAGGTGGAGAGAGAGACAGAGACAGATCCATTCGAT
TAGTGAACGGATCGGCACTGCGTGCGCCAATTCTGCAGACAAATGGCAGTATTCATCCACAATTTTAAAA
GAAAAGGGGGGATTGGGGGGTACAGTGCAGGGGAAAGAATAGTAGACATAATAGCAACAGACATACAAAC
TAAAGAATTACAAAAACAAATTACAAAAATTCAAAATTTTCGGGTTTATTACAGGGACAGCAGAGATCCA
GTTTGGTTAATTCTAGTGGATCTGCGATCGCTCCGGTGCCCGTCAGTGGGCAGAGCGCACATCGCCCACA
GTCCCCGAGAAGTTGGGGGGAGGGGTCGGCAATTGAACGGGTGCCTAGAGAAGGTGGCGCGGGGTAAACT
GGGAAAGTGATGTCGTGTACTGGCTCCGCCTTTTTCCCGAGGGTGGGGGAGAACCGTATATAAGTGCAGT
AGTCGCCGTGAACGTTCTTTTTCGCAACGGGTTTGCCGCCAGAACACAGCTGAAGCTTCGAGGGGCTCGC
ATCTCTCCTTCACGCGCCCGCCGCCCTACCTGAGGCCGCCATCCACGCCGGTTGAGTCGCGTTCTGCCGC
CTCCCGCCTGTGGTGCCTCCTGAACTGCGTCCGCCGTCTAGGTAAGTTTAAAGCTCAGGTCGAGACCGGG
CCTTTGTCCGGCGCTCCCTTGGAGCCTACCTAGACTCAGCCGGCTCTCCACGCTTTGCCTGACCCTGCTT
GCTCAACTCTACGTCTTTGTTTCGTTTTCTGTTCTGCGCCGTTACAGATCCAAGCTGTGACCGGCGCCTA
CCACCGGTCACCATGGCGGAGGTCACTAGACGTGGGAGTGCATACTATATGTACTTGGACAGAAACGATG
CTGGGGAGGCCATATCTTTTCCAACCACATTGGGGATGAATAAGTGTTATATACAGATCATGGATCTTGG
ACACATGTGTGATGCCACCATGAGCTATGAATGCCCTATGCTGGATGAGGGGGTGGAACCAGATGACGTC
GATTGTTGGTGCAACACGACGTCAACTTGGGTTGTGTACGGAACCTGCCATCACAAAAAAGGTGAAGCAC
GGAGATCTAGAAGAGCTGTGACGCTCCCCTCCCATTCCACCAGGAAGCTGCAAACGCGGTCGCAAACCTG
GTTGGAATCAAGAGAATACACAAAGCACTTGATTAGAGTCGAAAATTGGATATTCAGGAACCCTGGCTTC
GCGTTAGCAGCAGCTGCCATCGCTTGGCTTTTGGGAAGCTCAACGAGCCAAAAAGTCATATACTTGGTCA
TGATACTGCTGATTGCCCCGGCATACAGCTCCGGGATGGCCGACTACAAAGACGACGATGACAAGTAGCA
CTCGAGGATATCGACGCGTGAAGCTTAGCGGCCGCAAATTCCGCCCCTCTCCCTCCCCCCCCCCTAACGT
TACTGGCCGAAGCCGCTTGGAATAAGGCCGGTGTGCGTTTGTCTATATGTTATTTTCCACCATATTGCCG
TCTTTTGGCAATGTGAGGGCCCGGAAACCTGGCCCTGTCTTCTTGACGAGCATTCCTAGGGGTCTTTCCC
CTCTCGCCAAAGGAATGCAAGGTCTGTTGAATGTCGTGAAGGAAGCAGTTCCTCTGGAAGCTTCTTGAAG
ACAAACAACGTCTGTAGCGACCCTTTGCAGGCAGCGGAACCCCCCACCTGGCGACAGGTGCCTCTGCGGC
CAAAAGCCACGTGTATAAGATACACCTGCAAAGGCGGCACAACCCCAGTGCCACGTTGTGAGTTGGATAG
TTGTGGAAAGAGTCAAATGGCTCTCCTCAAGCGTATTCAACAAGGGGCTGAAGGATGCCCAGAAGGTACC
CCATTGTATGGGATCTGATCTGGGGCCTCGGTGCACATGCTTTACATGTGTTTAGTCGAGGTTAAAAAAA
CGTCTAGGCCCCCCGAACCACGGGGACGTGGTTTTCCTTTGAAAAACACGATAATACCATGGCCACCGAG
TACAAGCCCACGGTGCGCCTCGCCACCCGCGACGACGTCCCCCGGGCCGTACGCACCCTCGCCGCCGCGT
TCGCCGACTACCCCGCCACGCGCCACACCGTCGACCCGGACCGCCACATCGAGCGGGTCACCGAGCTGCA
AGAACTCTTCCTCACGCGCGTCGGGCTCGACATCGGCAAGGTGTGGGTCGCGGACGACGGCGCCGCGGTG
GCGGTCTGGACCACGCCGGAGAGCGTCGAAGCGGGGGCGGTGTTCGCCGAGATCGGCTCGCGCATGGCCG
AGTTGAGCGGTTCCCGGCTGGCCGCGCAGCAACAGATGGAAGGCCTCCTGGCGCCGCACCGGCCCAAGGA
GCCCGCGTGGTTCCTGGCCACCGTCGGCGTCTCGCCCGACCACCAGGGCAAGGGTCTGGGCAGCGCCGTC
GTGCTCCCCGGAGTGGAGGCGGCCGAGCGCGCTGGGGTGCCCGCCTTCCTGGAGACCTCCGCGCCCCGCA
ACCTCCCCTTCTACGAGCGGCTCGGCTTCACCGTCACCGCCGACGTCGAGGTGCCCGAAGGACCGCGCAC
CTGGTGCATGACCCGCAAGCCCGGTGCCTGAGTTCGCGTCTGGAACAATCAACCTCTGGATTACAAAATT
TGTGAAAGATTGACTGGTATTCTTAACTATGTTGCTCCTTTTACGCTATGTGGATACGCTGCTTTAATGC
CTTTGTATCATGCTATTGCTTCCCGTATGGCTTTCATTTTCTCCTCCTTGTATAAATCCTGGTTGCTGTC
TCTTTATGAGGAGTTGTGGCCCGTTGTCAGGCAACGTGGCGTGGTGTGCACTGTGTTTGCTGACGCAACC
CCCACTGGTTGGGGCATTGCCACCACCTGTCAGCTCCTTTCCGGGACTTTCGCTTTCCCCCTCCCTATTG
CCACGGCGGAACTCATCGCCGCCTGCCTTGCCCGCTGCTGGACAGGGGCTCGGCTGTTGGGCACTGACAA
TTCCGTGGTGTTGTCGGGGAAGCTGACGTCCTTTCCATGGCTGCTCGCCTGTGTTGCCACCTGGATTCTG
CGCGGGACGTCCTTCTGCTACGTCCCTTCGGCCCTCAATCCAGCGGACCTTCCTTCCCGCGGCCTGCTGC
CGGCTCTGCGGCCTCTTCCGCGTCTTCGCCTTCGCCCTCAGACGAGTCGGATCTCCCTTTGGGCCGCCTC
CCCGCCTGGAATTAATTCTGCAGTCGAGACCTAGAAAAACATGGAGCAATCACAAGTAGCAATACAGCAG
CTACCAATGCTGATTGTGCCTGGCTAGAAGCACAAGAGGAGGAGGAGGTGGGTTTTCCAGTCACACCTCA
GGTACCTTTAAGACCAATGACTTACAAGGCAGCTGTAGATCTTAGCCACTTTTTAAAAGAAAAGGGGGGA
CTGGAAGGGCTAATTCACTCCCAACGAAGACAAGATATCCTTGATCTGTGGATCTACCACACACAAGGCT
ACTTCCCTGATTGGCAGAACTACACACCAGGGCCAGGGATCAGATATCCACTGACCTTTGGATGGTGCTA
CAAGCTAGTACCAGTTGAGCAAGAGAAGGTAGAAGAAGCCAATGAAGGAGAGAACACCCGCTTGTTACAC
CCTGTGAGCCTGCATGGGATGGATGACCCGGAGAGAGAAGTATTAGAGTGGAGGTTTGACAGCCGCCTAG
CATTTCATCACATGGCCCGAGAGCTGCATCCGGACTGTACTGGGTCTCTCTGGTTAGACCAGATCTGAGC
CTGGGAGCTCTCTGGCTAACTAGGGAACCCACTGCTTAAGCCTCAATAAAGCTTGCCTTGAGTGCTTCAA
GTAGTGTGTGCCCGTCTGTTGTGTGACTCTGGTAACTAGAGATCCCTCAGACCCTTTTAGTCAGTGTGGA
AAATCTCTAGCAGGGCCCGTTTAAACCCGCTGATCAGCCTCGACTGTGCCTTCTAGTTGCCAGCCATCTG
TTGTTTGCCCCTCCCCCGTGCCTTCCTTGACCCTGGAAGGTGCCACTCCCACTGTCCTTTCCTAATAAAA
TGAGGAAATTGCATCGCATTGTCTGAGTAGGTGTCATTCTATTCTGGGGGGTGGGGTGGGGCAGGACAGC
AAGGGGGAGGATTGGGAAGACAATAGCAGGCATGCTGGGGATGCGGTGGGCTCTATGGCTTCTGAGGCGG
AAAGAACCAGCTGGGGCTCTAGGGGGTATCCCC
[124 nt withheld, positions 6054-6177]
C
[91 nt withheld, positions 6179-6269]
A
[49 nt withheld, positions 6271-6319]
CCTTTGACGTTGGAGTCCACGTTCTTT
[37 nt withheld, positions 6347-6383]
ACCCTATCTCGGTCTATTCTTTTGATTTATAAGGGATTTTGCCGATTTCGGCCTATTGGTTAAAAAATGA
GCTGATTTAACAAAAATTTAACGCGAATTAATTCTGTGGAATGTGTGTCAGTTAGGGTGTGGAAAGTCCC
CAGGCTCCCCAGCAGGCAGAAGTATGCAAAGCATGCATCTCAATTAGTCAGCAACCAGGTGTGGAAAGTC
CCCAGGCTCCCCAGCAGGCAGAAGTATGCAAAGCATGCATCTCAATTAGTCAGCAACCATAGTCCCGCCC
CTAACTCCGCCCATCCCGCCCCTAACTCCGCCCAGTTCCGCCCATTCTCCGCCCCATGGCTGACTAATTT
TTTTTATTTATGCAGAGGCCGAGGCCGCCTCTGCCTCTGAGCTATTCCAGAAGTAGTGAGGAGGCTTTTT
TGGAGGCCTAGGCTTTTGCAAAAAGCTCCCGGGAGCTTGTATATCCATTTTCGGATCTGATCAGCACGTG
TTGACAATTAATCATCGGCATAGTATATCGGCATAGTATAATACGACAAGGTGAGGAACTAAACCATGGC
CAAGTTGACCAGTGCCGTTCCGGTGCTCACCGCGCGCGACGTCGCCGGAGCGGTCGAGTTCTGGACCGAC
CGGCTCGGGTTCTCCCGGGACTTCGTGGAGGACGACTTCGCCGGTGTGGTCCGGGACGACGTGACCCTGT
TCATCAGCGCGGTCCAGGACCAGGTGGTGCCGGACAACACCCTGGCCTGGGTGTGGGTGCGCGGCCTGGA
CGAGCTGTACGCCGAGTGGTCGGAGGTCGTGTCCACGAACTTCCGGGACGCCTCCGGGCCGGCCATGACC
GAGATCGGCGAGCAGCCGTGGGGGCGGGAGTTCGCCCTGCGCGACCCGGCCGGCAACTGCGTGCACTTCG
TGGCCGAGGAGCAGGACTGACACGTGCTACGAGATTTCGATTCCACCGCCGCCTTCTATGAAAGGTTGGG
CTTCGGAATCGTTTTCCGGGACGCCGGCTGGATGATCCTCCAGCGCGGGGATCTCATGCTGGAGTTCTTC
GCCCACCCCAACTTGTTTATTGCAGCTTATAATGGTTACAAATAAAGCAATAGCATCACAAATTTCACAA
ATAAAGCATTTTTTTCACTGCATTCTAGTTGTGGTTTGTCCAAACTCATCAATGTATCTTATCATGTCTG
TATACCGTCGACCTCTAGCTAGAGCTTGGCGTAATCATGGTCATAGCTGTTTCCTGTGTGAAATTGTTAT
CCGCTCACAATTCCACACAACATACGAGCCGGAAGCATAAAGTGTAAAGCCTGGGGTGCCTAATGAGTGA
GCTAACTCACATTAATTGCGTTGCGCTCACTGCCCGCTTTCCAGTCGGGAAACCTGTCGTGCCAGCTGCA
TTAATGAATCGGCCAACGCGCGGGGAGAGGCGGTTTGCGTATTGGGCGCTCTTCCGCTTCCTCGCTCACT
GACTCGCTGCGCTCGGTCGTTCGGCTGCGGCGAGCGGTATCAGCTCACTCAAAGGCGGTAATACGGTTAT
CCACAGAATCAGGGGATAACGCAGGAAAGAACATGTGAGCAAAAGGCCAGCAAAAGGCCAGGAACCGTAA
AAAGGCCGCGTTGCTGGCGTTTTTCCATAGGCTCCGCCCCCCTGACGAGCATCACAAAAATCGACGCTCA
AGTCAGAGGTGGCGAAACCCGACAGGACTATAAAGATACCAGGCGTTTCCCCCTGGAAGCTCCCTCGTGC
GCTCTCCTGTTCCGACCCTGCCGCTTACCGGATACCTGTCCGCCTTTCTCCCTTCGGGAAGCGTGGCGCT
TTCTCATAGCTCACGCTGTAGGTATCTCAGTTCGGTGTAGGTCGTTCGCTCCAAGCTGGGCTGTGTGCAC
GAACCCCCCGTTCAGCCCGACCGCTGCGCCTTATCCGGTAACTATCGTCTTGAGTCCAACCCGGTAAGAC
ACGACTTATCGCCACTGGCAGCAGCCACTGGTAACAGGATTAGCAGAGCGAGGTATGTAGGCGGTGCTAC
AGAGTTCTTGAAGTGGTGGCCTAACTACGGCTACACTAGAAGAACAGTATTTGGTATCTGCGCTCTGCTG
AAGCCAGTTACCTTCGGAAAAAGAGTTGGTAGCTCTTGATCCGGCAAACAAACCACCGCTGGTAGCGGTG
GTTTTTTTGTTTGCAAGCAGCAGATTACGCGCAGAAAAAAAGGATCTCAAGAAGATCCTTTGATCTTTTC
TACGGGGTCTGACGCTCAGTGGAACGAAAACTCACGTTAAGGGATTTTGGTCATGAGATTATCAAAAAGG
ATCTTCACCTAGATCCTTTTAAATTAAAAATGAAGTTTTAAATCAATCTAAAGTATATATGAGTAAACTT
GGTCTGACAGTTACCAATGCTTAATCAGTGAGGCACCTATCTCAGCGATCTGTCTATTTCGTTCATCCAT
AGTTGCCTGACTCCCCGTCGTGTAGATAACTACGATACGGGAGGGCTTACCATCTGGCCCCAGTGCTGCA
ATGATACCGCGAGACCCACGCTCACCGGCTCCAGATTTATCAGCAATAAACCAGCCAGCCGGAAGGGCCG
AGCGCAGAAGTGGTCCTGCAACTTTATCCGCCTCCATCCAGTCTATTAATTGTTGCCGGGAAGCTAGAGT
AAGTAGTTCGCCAGTTAATAGTTTGCGCAACGTTGTTGCCATTGCTACAGGCATCGTGGTGTCACGCTCG
TCGTTTGGTATGGCTTCATTCAGCTCCGGTTCCCAACGATCAAGGCGAGTTACATGATCCCCCATGTTGT
GCAAAAAAGCGGTTAGCTCCTTCGGTCCTCCGATCGTTGTCAGAAGTAAGTTGGCCGCAGTGTTATCACT
CATGGTTATGGCAGCACTGCATAATTCTCTTACTGTCATGCCATCCGTAAGATGCTTTTCTGTGACTGGT
GAGTACTCAACCAAGTCATTCTGAGAATAGTGTATGCGGCGACCGAGTTGCTCTTGCCCGGCGTCAATAC
GGGATAATACCGCGCCACATAGCAGAACTTTAAAAGTGCTCATCATTGGAAAACGTTCTTCGGGGCGAAA
ACTCTCAAGGATCTTACCGCTGTTGAGATCCAGTTCGATGTAACCCACTCGTGCACCCAACTGATCTTCA
GCATCTTTTACTTTCACCAGCGTTTCTGGGTGAGCAAAAACAGGAAGGCAAAATGCCGCAAAAAAGGGAA
TAAGGGCGACACGGAAATGTTGAATACTCATACTCTTCCTTTTTCAATATTATTGAAGCATTTATCAGGG
TTATTGTCTCATGAGCGGATACATATTTGAATGTATTTAGAAAAATAAACAAATAGGGGTTCCGCGCACA
TTTCCCCGAAAAGTGCCACCTGACGTCGACGGATCGGGAGATCTCCCGATCCCCTATGGTGCACTCTCAG
TACAATCTGCTCTGATGCCGCATAGTTAAGCCAGTATCTGCTCCCTGCTTGTGTGTTGGAGGTCGCTGAG
TAGTGCGCGAGCAAAATTTAAGCTACAACAAGGCAAGGCTTGACCGACAATTGCATGAAGAATCTGCTTA
GGGTTAGGCGTTTTGCGCTGCTTCGCGATGTACGGGCCAGATATACGCGTTGACATTGATTATTGACTAG
TTATTAATAGTAATCAATTACGGGGTCATTAGTTCATAGCCCATATATGGAGTTCCGCGTTACATAACTT
ACGGTAAATGGCCCGCCTGGCTGACCGCCCAACGACCCCCGCCCATTGACGTCAATAATGACGTATGTTC
CCATAGTAACGCCAATAGGGACTTTCCATTGACGTCAATGGGTGGAGTATTTACGGTAAACTGCCCACTT
GGCAGTACATCAAGTGTATCA
