>Addgene plasmid #79631 | pLV_Zika_PrM_Flag | addgene partial sequence | sequence record 151131 | pCDH-rev 5'-GCATTCCTTTGGCGAGAG-3'
GTCAAGAAGACAGGGCCAGGTTTCCGGGCCCTCACATTGCCAAAAGACGGCAATATGGTGGAAAATAACA
TATAGACAAACGCACACCGGCCTTATTCCAAGCGGCTTCGGCCAGTAACGTTAGGGGGGGGGGAGGGAGA
GGGGCGGAATTTGCGGCCGCTAAGCTTCACGCGTCGATATCCTCGAGTGCTACTTGTCATCGTCGTCTTT
GTAGTCGGCCATCCCGGAGCTGTATGCCGGGGCAATCAGCAGTATCATGACCAAGTATATGACTTTTTGG
CTCGTTGAGCTTCCCAAAAGCCAAGCGATGGCAGCTGCTGCTAACGCGAAGCCAGGGTTCCTGAATATCC
AATTTTCGACTCTAATCAAGTGCTTTGTGTATTCTCTTGATTCCAACCAGGTTTGCGACCGCGTTTGCAG
CTTCCTGGTGGAATGGGAGGGGAGCGTCACAGCTCTTCTAGATCTCCGTGCTTCACCTTTTTTGTGATGG
CAGGTTCCGTACACAACCCAAGTTGACGTCGTGTTGCACCAACAATCGACGTCATCTGGTTCCACCCCCT
CATCCAGCATAGGGCATTCATAGCTCATGGTGGCATCACACATGTGTCCAAGATCCATGATCTGTATATA
ACACTTATTCATCCCCAATGTGGTTGGAAAAGATATGGCCTCCCCAGCATCGTTTCTGTCCAAGTACATA
TAGTATGCACTCCCACGTCTAGTGACCTCCGCCATGGTGGCGACCGGTGGTAGGCGCCGGTCACAGCTTG
GATCTGTAACGGCGCAGAACAGAAAACGAAACAAAGACGTAGAGTTGAGCAAGCAGGGTCAGGCAAAGCG
TGGAGAGCCGGCTGAGTCTAGGTAGGCTCCAAGGGAGCGCCGGACAAAGGCCCGGTCTCGACCTGAGCTT
TAAACTTACCTAGACGGCGGACGCAGTTCAGGAGGCACCACAGGCGGGAGGCGGCAGAACGCGACTCAAC
CGGCGTGG
